Addgene plasmid #174348: C079
Purpose: Template for making mRNA for overexpressing eGFP in frog oocytes
Depositing lab: David Bartel. Depositing organization: Whitehead Institute for Biomedical Research. Publication: The molecular basis of coupling between poly(A)-tail length and translational efficiency. Xiang K, Bartel DP. Elife. 2021 Jul 2;10. pii: 66493. doi: 10.7554/eLife.66493. PubMed 34213414.
Backbone
  Vector backbone: pGEM_11Zf
  Vector type: in vitro transcription template
Growth in bacteria
  Bacterial resistance: Ampicillin, 100 μg/mL
  Growth temperature: 30°C
  Growth strain: NEB Stable
  Copy number: Unknown
Gene/Insert
  Gene/Insert name: eGFP
Terms and licenses: Academic/Nonprofit Terms; Industry Terms: Not Available to Industry
Depositor comments: The absolute length of the poly(A) region may not be accurate. The poly(A) region may not be completely maintained during amplification from bacteria. Single clones need to be screened to verify poly(A) length.
How to cite: C079 was a gift from David Bartel (Addgene plasmid # 174348 ; http://n2t.net/addgene:174348 ; RRID:Addgene_174348)
