[The description below was written by a language model from this plasmid's Addgene catalogue record and pLannotate feature annotations shown in this document.]
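Description:
C079 is an in vitro transcription template built on the pGEM-11Zf backbone, designed to produce mRNA for overexpressing eGFP in frog oocytes. It is propagated in E. coli under ampicillin selection (AmpR with its own bla promoter) and replicates from a high-copy ColE1/pUC-type origin. An f1 origin is also present, along with backbone remnants typical of pGEM vectors: a lacZα fragment, the lac promoter, operator and CAP binding site, and short lacI, rop and bom fragments that have no role in the construct's intended use.

The payload is a forward-strand transcription unit that begins at a T7 promoter spanning the sequence origin. This promoter reads directly into the Xenopus laevis major β-globin 5'-UTR, which acts as a translational enhancer, followed by the EGFP coding sequence and the Xenopus β-globin 3'-UTR. Flanking a coding region with these globin UTRs is a standard way to obtain stable, well-translated synthetic mRNA after injection into Xenopus oocytes. An SP6 promoter lies downstream on the opposite strand, as in the parental vector, and would yield antisense transcripts rather than the intended message.

The depositor's comments indicate that the template also encodes a poly(A) region, although the feature table does not annotate it. It presumably falls in the unannotated stretch between the 3'-UTR and the SP6 promoter. The depositor cautions that the tract's recorded length may be inaccurate, that it may not be fully maintained during bacterial propagation, and that individual clones need to be screened. The associated study examined how poly(A)-tail length is coupled to translational efficiency.
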