Features (pLannotate 1.2.2; 16 found; start..end, strand, type, name):
     16..58      +  5'UTR          Xenopus globin 5'-UTR: translational enhancer from the 5'-UTR of the major beta-globin gene of Xenopus laevis
     70..789     +  CDS            EGFP: the original enhanced GFP (Yang et al., 1996) mammalian codon-optimized
    789..914     +  3'UTR          Xenopus globin 3'-UTR: 3'-UTR of the major beta-globin gene of Xenopus laevis
   1234..1252    -  promoter       SP6 promoter: promoter for bacteriophage SP6 RNA polymerase
   1294..1310    -  protein_bind   lac operator: The lac repressor binds to the lac operator to inhibit transcription in E. coli. This inhibition can be relieved by adding lactose or isopropyl-β-D-thiogalactopyranoside (IPTG). lac repressor encoded by lacI
   1318..1348    -  promoter       lac promoter: promoter for the E. coli lac operon
   1363..1384    -  protein_bind   CAP binding site: CAP binding activates transcription in the presence of cAMP. E. coli catabolite activator protein
   1397..1489    -  CDS            lacI (fragment): lac repressor; lacI; The lac repressor binds to the lac operator to inhibit transcription in E. coli. This inhibition can be relieved by adding lactose or isopropyl-β-D-thiogalactopyranoside (IPTG).
   1672..2260    -  rep_origin     ori: high-copy-number ColE1/pMB1/pBR322/pUC origin of replication
   2431..3291    -  CDS            AmpR: β-lactamase; bla; confers resistance to ampicillin, carbenicillin, and related antibiotics
   3292..3396    -  promoter       AmpR promoter: bla
   3491..3526    +  CDS            rop (fragment): Rop protein, which maintains plasmids at low copy number; rop
   3628..3727    +  misc_feature   bom (fragment): basis of mobility region from pBR322
   3755..4183    -  rep_origin     f1 ori (sequence partly withheld): f1 bacteriophage origin of replication; arrow indicates direction of (+) strand synthesis
   4187..4344    -  CDS            lacZα (fragment): LacZα fragment of β-galactosidase; lacZ fragment
   4347..2       +  promoter       T7 promoter (across the origin): promoter for bacteriophage T7 RNA polymerase
>Addgene plasmid #174348 | C079 | addgene full sequence | sequence record 343594 | Addgene NGS Result
GGGGAATACAAGCTTCTTGTTCTTTTTGCAGAAGCTCAGAATAAACGCTCAACTTTGGCAGATCTGAACA
TGGTGAGCAAGGGCGAGGAGCTGTTCACCGGGGTGGTGCCCATCCTGGTCGAGCTGGACGGCGACGTAAA
CGGCCACAAGTTCAGCGTGTCCGGCGAGGGCGAGGGCGATGCCACCTACGGCAAGCTGACCCTGAAGTTC
ATCTGCACCACCGGCAAGCTGCCCGTGCCCTGGCCCACCCTCGTGACCACCCTGACCTACGGCGTGCAGT
GCTTCAGCCGCTACCCCGACCACATGAAGCAGCACGACTTCTTCAAGTCCGCCATGCCCGAAGGCTACGT
CCAGGAGCGCACCATCTTCTTCAAGGACGACGGCAACTACAAGACCCGCGCCGAGGTGAAGTTCGAGGGC
GACACCCTGGTGAACCGCATCGAGCTGAAGGGCATCGACTTCAAGGAGGACGGCAACATCCTGGGGCACA
AGCTGGAGTACAACTACAACAGCCACAACGTCTATATCATGGCCGACAAGCAGAAGAACGGCATCAAGGT
GAACTTCAAGATCCGCCACAACATCGAGGACGGCAGCGTGCAGCTCGCCGACCACTACCAGCAGAACACC
CCCATCGGCGACGGCCCCGTGCTGCTGCCCGACAACCACTACCTGAGCACCCAGTCCGCCCTGAGCAAAG
ACCCCAACGAGAAGCGCGATCACATGGTCCTGCTGGAGTTCGTGACCGCCGCCGGGATCACTCTCGGCAT
GGACGAGCTGTACAAGTAAACCAGCCTCAAGAACACCCGAATGGAGTCTCTAAGCTACATAATACCAACT
TACACTTTACAAAATGTTGTCCCCCAAAATGTAGCCATTCGTATCTGCTCCTAATAAAAAGAAAGTTTCT
TCACATTCTGGGCGTAGATCCAGACATGAAAAAAAAAAAAAAAAAAAAAAAAAAAAAAAAAAAAAAAAAA
AAAAAAAAAAAAAAAAAAAAAAAAAAAAAAAAAAAAAAAAAAAAAAAAAAAAAAAAAACAGTAGGGTTGT
AAAGGTTTTTCTTTTCCTGAGAAAACAACCTTTTGTTTTCTCAGGTTTTGCTTTTTGGCCTTTCCCTAGC
TTTAAAAAAAAAAGCAAAAGCTAGCCATGGTCCCAGCCTCCTCGCTGGCGGCTAGTGGGCAACATGCTTC
GGCATGGCGAATGGGACGCGGCCGCATGCATAAGCTTGAGTATTCTATAGTGTCACCTAAATAGCTTGGC
GTAATCATGGTCATAGCTGTTTCCTGTGTGAAATTGTTATCCGCTCACAATTCCACACAACATACGAGCC
GGAAGCATAAAGTGTAAAGCCTGGGGTGCCTAATGAGTGAGCTAACTCACATTAATTGCGTTGCGCTCAC
TGCCCGCTTTCCAGTCGGGAAACCTGTCGTGCCAGCTGCATTAATGAATCGGCCAACGCGCGGGGAGAGG
CGGTTTGCGTATTGGGCGCTCTTCCGCTTCCTCGCTCACTGACTCGCTGCGCTCGGTCGTTCGGCTGCGG
CGAGCGGTATCAGCTCACTCAAAGGCGGTAATACGGTTATCCACAGAATCAGGGGATAACGCAGGAAAGA
ACATGTGAGCAAAAGGCCAGCAAAAGGCCAGGAACCGTAAAAAGGCCGCGTTGCTGGCGTTTTTCCATAG
GCTCCGCCCCCCTGACGAGCATCACAAAAATCGACGCTCAAGTCAGAGGTGGCGAAACCCGACAGGACTA
TAAAGATACCAGGCGTTTCCCCCTGGAAGCTCCCTCGTGCGCTCTCCTGTTCCGACCCTGCCGCTTACCG
GATACCTGTCCGCCTTTCTCCCTTCGGGAAGCGTGGCGCTTTCTCATAGCTCACGCTGTAGGTATCTCAG
TTCGGTGTAGGTCGTTCGCTCCAAGCTGGGCTGTGTGCACGAACCCCCCGTTCAGCCCGACCGCTGCGCC
TTATCCGGTAACTATCGTCTTGAGTCCAACCCGGTAAGACACGACTTATCGCCACTGGCAGCAGCCACTG
GTAACAGGATTAGCAGAGCGAGGTATGTAGGCGGTGCTACAGAGTTCTTGAAGTGGTGGCCTAACTACGG
CTACACTAGAAGAACAGTATTTGGTATCTGCGCTCTGCTGAAGCCAGTTACCTTCGGAAAAAGAGTTGGT
AGCTCTTGATCCGGCAAACAAACCACCGCTGGTAGCGGTGGTTTTTTTGTTTGCAAGCAGCAGATTACGC
GCAGAAAAAAAGGATCTCAAGAAGATCCTTTGATCTTTTCTACGGGGTCTGACGCTCAGTGGAACGAAAA
CTCACGTTAAGGGATTTTGGTCATGAGATTATCAAAAAGGATCTTCACCTAGATCCTTTTAAATTAAAAA
TGAAGTTTTAAATCAATCTAAAGTATATATGAGTAAACTTGGTCTGACAGTTACCAATGCTTAATCAGTG
AGGCACCTATCTCAGCGATCTGTCTATTTCGTTCATCCATAGTTGCCTGACTCCCCGTCGTGTAGATAAC
TACGATACGGGAGGGCTTACCATCTGGCCCCAGTGCTGCAATGATACCGCGAGACCCACGCTCACCGGCT
CCAGATTTATCAGCAATAAACCAGCCAGCCGGAAGGGCCGAGCGCAGAAGTGGTCCTGCAACTTTATCCG
CCTCCATCCAGTCTATTAATTGTTGCCGGGAAGCTAGAGTAAGTAGTTCGCCAGTTAATAGTTTGCGCAA
CGTTGTTGCCATTGCTACAGGCATCGTGGTGTCACGCTCGTCGTTTGGTATGGCTTCATTCAGCTCCGGT
TCCCAACGATCAAGGCGAGTTACATGATCCCCCATGTTGTGCAAAAAAGCGGTTAGCTCCTTCGGTCCTC
CGATCGTTGTCAGAAGTAAGTTGGCCGCAGTGTTATCACTCATGGTTATGGCAGCACTGCATAATTCTCT
TACTGTCATGCCATCCGTAAGATGCTTTTCTGTGACTGGTGAGTACTCAACCAAGTCATTCTGAGAATAG
TGTATGCGGCGACCGAGTTGCTCTTGCCCGGCGTCAATACGGGATAATACCGCGCCACATAGCAGAACTT
TAAAAGTGCTCATCATTGGAAAACGTTCTTCGGGGCGAAAACTCTCAAGGATCTTACCGCTGTTGAGATC
CAGTTCGATGTAACCCACTCGTGCACCCAACTGATCTTCAGCATCTTTTACTTTCACCAGCGTTTCTGGG
TGAGCAAAAACAGGAAGGCAAAATGCCGCAAAAAAGGGAATAAGGGCGACACGGAAATGTTGAATACTCA
TACTCTTCCTTTTTCAATATTATTGAAGCATTTATCAGGGTTATTGTCTCATGAGCGGATACATATTTGA
ATGTATTTAGAAAAATAAACAAATAGGGGTTCCGCGCACATTTCCCCGAAAAGTGCCACCTGACGTCTAA
GAAACCATTATTATCATGACATTAACCTATAAAAATAGGCGTATCACGAGGCCCTTTCGTCTCGCGCGTT
TCGGTGATGACGGTGAAAACCTCTGACACATGCAGCTCCCGGAGACGGTCACAGCTTGTCTGTAAGCGGA
TGCCGGGAGCAGACAAGCCCGTCAGGGCGCGTCAGCGGGTGTTGGCGGGTGTCGGGGCTGGCTTAACTAT
GCGGCATCAGAGCAGATTGTACTGAGAGTGCACCATATGCGGTGTGAAATACCGCACAGATGCGTAAGGA
GAAAATACCGCATCAGGAAATTGTAAGCGTTAATATTTTGTTAAAATTCGCGTTAAATTTTTGTTAAATC
AGCTCATTTTTTAACCAATAGGCCGAAATCGGCAAAATCCCTTATAAATCAAAAGAATAGACCGAGATAG
GGT
[37 nt withheld, positions 3854-3890]
AAAGAACGTGGACTCCAACGTCAAAGG
[49 nt withheld, positions 3918-3966]
T
[91 nt withheld, positions 3968-4058]
G
[124 nt withheld, positions 4060-4183]
CCATTCGCCATTCAGGCTGCGCAACTGTTGGGAAGGGCGATCGGTGCGGGCCTCTTCGCTATTACGCCAG
CTGGCGAAAGGGGGATGTGCTGCAAGGCGATTAAGTTGGGTAACGCCAGGGTTTTCCCAGTCACGACGTT
GTAAAACGACGGCCAGTGAATTGTAATACGACTCACTATA
